Addgene plasmid #241067: pDMJ2-SARS-CoV-2-Spike (BA.2.12.1-5a)
Purpose: Expresses SARS-CoV-2 spike (BA.2.12.1-5a) protein for creating pseudotyped virus
Depositing lab: Jeremy Luban. Depositing organization: University of Massachusetts, Worcester. Publication: Computationally designed proteins mimic antibody immune evasion in viral evolution. Youssef N, Gurev S, Ghantous F, Brock KP, Jaimes JA, Thadani NN, Dauphin A, Sherman AC, Yurkovetskiy L, Soto D, Estanboulieh R, Kotzen B, Notin P, Kollasch AW, Cohen AA, Dross SE, Erasmus J, Fuller DH, Bjorkman PJ, Lemieux JE, Luban J, Seaman MS, Marks DS. Immunity. 2025 May 6:S1074-7613(25)00178-5. doi: 10.1016/j.immuni.2025.04.015. PubMed 40345199.
Backbone
  Vector backbone: pDMJ2
  Vector type: Mammalian Expression
Growth in bacteria
  Bacterial resistance: Ampicillin, 100 μg/mL
  Growth temperature: 37°C
  Growth strain: DH5alpha
  Copy number: High Copy
Gene/Insert
  Gene/Insert name: Spike (BA.2.12.1-5a)
  Species: SARS-CoV-2
  Mutation: T19I,L24del,P25del,P26del,A27S,G142D,K147N,S155R,V213G,G339D,S371F,S373P,S375F,T376A,D405N,R408S,K417N,N440K,L452Q,S477N,T478K,E484A,Q493R,S494R,Q498Y,N501Y,Y505H,K529L,D614G,H655Y,N679K,P681H,S704L,N764K,D796Y,Q954H,N969K
  Entrez Gene: S (a.k.a. GU280_gp02, spike glycoprotein)
  Cloning method: Gene Synthesis
Terms and licenses: Academic/Nonprofit Terms; Industry Terms: Not Available to Industry
How to cite: pDMJ2-SARS-CoV-2-Spike (BA.2.12.1-5a) was a gift from Jeremy Luban (Addgene plasmid # 241067 ; http://n2t.net/addgene:241067 ; RRID:Addgene_241067)
