[The description below was written by a language model from this plasmid's Addgene catalogue record and pLannotate feature annotations shown in this document.]
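Description:
pDMJ2-SARS-CoV-2-Spike (BA.2.12.1-5a) is a 7,383 nt mammalian expression plasmid built on the pDMJ2 backbone that produces a variant SARS-CoV-2 spike glycoprotein for pseudotyping viral particles. It is maintained in E. coli through a high-copy ColE1/pUC-type origin and selected with ampicillin via the β-lactamase gene and its native promoter. A fragment of the pBR322 basis-of-mobility region is also annotated. No mammalian selection marker or reporter appears in the feature table, which fits transient transfection use.

The expression cassette is driven by the human cytomegalovirus immediate early enhancer and promoter. These are followed by a fragment of the HTLV-1 5' LTR and a fragment of modified CMV intron A, leader elements commonly included in the 5' untranslated region to boost transcript processing and translation. The spike open reading frame (about 3.76 kb, obtained by gene synthesis) lies directly downstream and is terminated by the bovine growth hormone polyadenylation signal. No epitope tags are annotated.

The insert carries the substitutions and the 24–26 deletion listed for the BA.2.12.1-5a design. These include Omicron-lineage changes such as G339D, K417N, N440K, L452Q, S477N, T478K, E484A, Q493R, N501Y, D614G, H655Y, N679K and P681H, together with further changes such as K147N, S155R, S494R, Q498Y and K529L. The associated publication concerns computationally designed proteins that mimic antibody immune evasion, so this spike is presumably one such designed variant. The stated use is to supply the envelope protein when making spike-pseudotyped virus. The packaging and reporter components needed for that come from other plasmids, which the record does not describe.
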