Features (pLannotate 1.2.2; 10 found; start..end, strand, type, name):
      1..3756    +  CDS            S: SPIKE_SARS2 - Experimental evidence at protein level: Swiss-Prot protein existence level 1. [Spike glycoprotein]: May down-regulate host tetherin (BST2) by lysosomal degradation, thereby counteracting its antiviral activity. From Severe acute respiratory syndrome coronavirus 2 (2019-nCoV) (SARS-CoV-2).
   3779..4003    +  polyA_signal   bGH poly(A) signal: bovine growth hormone polyadenylation signal
   4418..5006    -  rep_origin     ori: high-copy-number ColE1/pMB1/pBR322/pUC origin of replication
   5177..6037    -  CDS            AmpR: β-lactamase; bla; confers resistance to ampicillin, carbenicillin, and related antibiotics
   6038..6142    -  promoter       AmpR promoter: bla
   6182..6239    +  misc_feature   bom (fragment): basis of mobility region from pBR322
   6325..6704    +  enhancer       CMV enhancer: human cytomegalovirus immediate early enhancer
   6705..6908    +  promoter       CMV promoter: human cytomegalovirus (CMV) immediate early promoter
   6997..7224    +  LTR            5' LTR (truncated) (fragment): truncated 5' long terminal repeat (LTR) from human T-cell leukemia virus (HTLV) type 1
   7228..7338    +  intron         CMV intron (fragment): modified intron A from human cytomegalovirus
>Addgene plasmid #241067 | pDMJ2-SARS-CoV-2-Spike (BA.2.12.1-5a) | addgene full sequence | sequence record 486192 | Addgene NGS Result
ATGTTCGTGTTTCTGGTTCTTCTTCCCCTGGTGTCTAGTCAGTGCGTCAACTTGATCACGCGAACACAGA
GCTACACCAATTCCTTTACACGAGGCGTCTACTATCCCGACAAGGTGTTCCGAAGCAGTGTTTTGCACTC
CACGCAGGACCTTTTCTTGCCCTTCTTCTCAAATGTGACTTGGTTTCATGCAATACACGTATCCGGGACT
AATGGCACTAAGAGATTCGACAATCCCGTGTTGCCTTTTAACGACGGCGTGTATTTTGCCAGTACAGAAA
AGAGCAATATTATCCGGGGATGGATCTTCGGCACGACTCTGGATAGTAAAACACAATCCCTGCTGATCGT
GAATAATGCGACAAACGTCGTCATAAAAGTCTGCGAGTTCCAGTTCTGCAACGACCCTTTCCTCGACGTG
TATTACCATAACAACAATAAATCTTGGATGGAACGGGAGTTTCGCGTGTACTCCAGTGCAAATAACTGTA
CTTTTGAGTACGTAAGCCAGCCTTTCCTGATGGACCTCGAAGGGAAACAGGGGAACTTTAAGAACCTGCG
CGAATTCGTGTTCAAGAACATCGACGGTTATTTTAAAATATACAGCAAGCACACCCCTATTAACCTGGGC
AGAGATTTGCCACAAGGTTTTAGCGCCCTGGAACCCCTCGTGGACCTTCCTATCGGCATCAACATCACGC
GCTTCCAAACTCTGCTCGCACTGCATCGGTCTTATCTGACCCCTGGAGATTCATCCTCAGGATGGACCGC
GGGTGCTGCTGCATATTATGTGGGATATCTGCAGCCTAGGACCTTCCTGCTCAAATACAACGAGAACGGC
ACCATCACTGACGCTGTTGATTGCGCGCTGGACCCATTGTCTGAAACCAAATGCACACTGAAAAGCTTCA
CAGTCGAGAAGGGCATTTACCAGACGAGCAACTTCAGAGTTCAGCCCACAGAGAGCATCGTTCGCTTCCC
CAACATTACCAATTTGTGCCCATTCGACGAGGTCTTTAACGCAACTAGATTTGCCAGTGTTTACGCCTGG
AACAGGAAACGGATATCCAATTGCGTGGCCGATTACAGCGTACTGTACAATTTCGCTCCCTTTTTCGCCT
TTAAATGCTACGGTGTCTCCCCTACGAAGCTGAATGATCTGTGCTTTACTAATGTCTATGCGGACAGCTT
CGTTATTAGAGGTAACGAGGTCAGCCAAATCGCCCCAGGGCAGACTGGAAACATAGCCGACTACAATTAC
AAACTGCCAGATGATTTCACCGGCTGCGTCATCGCCTGGAACTCCAATAAGCTCGATAGTAAAGTGGGCG
GCAATTACAACTATCAGTATAGGCTGTTTCGAAAGAGCAACCTGAAACCTTTTGAGCGGGACATTTCAAC
AGAGATCTACCAGGCCGGAAACAAGCCCTGCAACGGGGTCGCCGGGTTCAATTGTTACTTCCCGCTGCGG
CGGTATGGATTTTACCCGACTTACGGCGTTGGCCACCAGCCATATCGGGTGGTGGTGCTGTCATTTGAGC
TGCTTCATGCGCCTGCTACAGTATGTGGGCCTAAACTGTCTACCAATCTGGTGAAAAATAAGTGCGTGAA
CTTCAACTTCAATGGCCTCACCGGGACAGGCGTGTTGACAGAATCCAATAAGAAATTCCTGCCATTCCAG
CAGTTCGGCAGGGATATCGCAGACACGACCGATGCGGTGCGAGATCCCCAGACATTGGAGATTCTGGACA
TTACTCCTTGTTCTTTTGGAGGAGTGAGTGTTATTACTCCCGGCACAAATACCTCAAATCAAGTCGCTGT
GCTGTATCAAGGTGTAAACTGTACCGAGGTCCCCGTGGCTATTCACGCCGACCAGCTGACCCCAACATGG
CGGGTATACAGCACCGGTTCTAATGTATTCCAGACCAGAGCCGGCTGCCTCATTGGAGCCGAGTACGTGA
ACAACTCTTATGAATGTGATATACCGATTGGAGCAGGTATCTGCGCCTCTTATCAGACCCAGACAAAGAG
CCACAGAAGGGCTAGGAGCGTGGCCTCCCAGTCCATAATCGCCTATACAATGTCACTGGGGGCTGAAAAT
CTGGTGGCATACAGTAACAACTCTATCGCTATCCCCACAAATTTTACCATCTCTGTGACTACAGAGATCC
TGCCAGTGTCTATGACTAAAACCTCCGTGGACTGTACCATGTACATCTGTGGTGATAGCACCGAATGTTC
CAACCTGCTCCTGCAGTACGGCAGCTTCTGCACACAGCTGAAGAGGGCACTGACAGGAATCGCCGTCGAA
CAGGATAAGAACACTCAGGAGGTGTTTGCGCAGGTTAAGCAGATTTACAAGACGCCACCAATCAAGTACT
TCGGTGGGTTCAATTTCTCTCAAATTCTGCCTGATCCTTCTAAGCCATCTAAGCGGAGCTTTATAGAGGA
TTTGCTCTTTAATAAGGTGACCCTCGCCGATGCTGGATTTATTAAGCAGTATGGCGACTGTTTGGGAGAC
ATTGCTGCTCGCGATCTGATATGTGCCCAGAAATTCAACGGGCTGACCGTACTCCCACCGCTGCTCACTG
ATGAGATGATCGCACAATATACCAGCGCCCTGCTGGCCGGCACTATTACATCCGGCTGGACGTTCGGAGC
AGGAGCCGCACTGCAAATACCTTTTGCCATGCAGATGGCATATCGCTTCAATGGGATCGGGGTGACCCAG
AACGTCCTGTACGAAAACCAGAAACTTATCGCTAACCAGTTCAATTCCGCCATTGGTAAAATCCAGGACA
GCTTGAGTTCCACAGCCAGCGCCCTCGGGAAATTGCAAGATGTAGTCAATCACAATGCACAAGCCCTGAA
TACTCTCGTCAAGCAACTGTCATCCAAGTTCGGTGCTATATCCTCCGTGCTGAATGATATCCTTAGTAGA
TTGGATAAGGTGGAGGCAGAAGTCCAGATCGACCGGCTTATTACTGGAAGGCTGCAGAGTCTGCAGACGT
ACGTCACGCAGCAGCTTATCAGAGCCGCCGAGATTAGAGCATCTGCGAATCTGGCTGCTACAAAGATGAG
TGAATGCGTGCTCGGGCAATCAAAGCGGGTCGACTTTTGTGGGAAGGGGTACCACCTCATGAGCTTCCCC
CAATCCGCCCCACATGGCGTTGTGTTCCTGCATGTTACTTACGTTCCCGCTCAAGAGAAGAACTTTACTA
CCGCTCCGGCGATCTGCCACGACGGTAAGGCACACTTTCCACGCGAAGGCGTCTTTGTTAGCAATGGAAC
ACACTGGTTTGTTACCCAGAGGAACTTTTATGAGCCCCAGATAATCACAACCGACAACACATTCGTATCT
GGGAACTGTGACGTAGTTATTGGGATCGTGAACAACACCGTGTACGATCCTCTCCAACCGGAACTTGACT
CTTTCAAGGAGGAACTGGATAAGTACTTTAAGAATCACACCTCACCCGATGTTGACCTCGGCGACATTTC
AGGAATTAATGCTAGCGTGGTGAACATCCAGAAAGAGATTGATAGACTTAACGAAGTGGCCAAGAACCTC
AACGAATCACTTATTGACCTGCAGGAGCTGGGAAAATATGAGCAGTACATTAAATGGCCTTGGTACATTT
GGCTGGGCTTTATAGCAGGCCTGATCGCTATCGTCATGGTGACCATCATGCTTTGTTGTATGACTAGCTG
CTGCAGCTGCCTCAAGGGCTGTTGTAGCTGCGGCTCTTGCTGTAAATAATGATGAGGATCCAGATCTGCT
GTGCCTTCTAGTTGCCAGCCATCTGTTGTTTGCCCCTCCCCCGTGCCTTCCTTGACCCTGGAAGGTGCCA
CTCCCACTGTCCTTTCCTAATAAAATGAGGAAATTGCATCGCATTGTCTGAGTAGGTGTCATTCTATTCT
GGGGGGTGGGGTGGGGCAGGACAGCAAGGGGGAGGATTGGGAAGACAATAGCAGGCATGCTGGGGATGCG
GTGGGCTCTATGGGTACCCAGGTGCTGAAGAATTGACCCGGTTCCTCCTGGGCCAGAAAGAAGCAGGCAC
ATCCCCTTCTCTGTGACACACCCTGTCCACGCCCCTGGTTCTTAGTTCCAGCCCCACTCATAGGACACTC
ATAGCTCAGGAGGGCTCCGCCTTCAATCCCACCCGCTAAAGTACTTGGAGCGGTCTCTCCCTCCCTCATC
AGCCCACCAAACCAAACCTAGCCTCCAAGAGTGGGAAGAAATTAAAGCAAGATAGGCTATTAAGTGCAGA
GGGAGAGAAAATGCCTCCAACATGTGAGGAAGTAATGAGAGAAATCATAGAATTTTAAGGCCATGATTTA
AGGCCAATCGGAAAGAACATGTGAGCAAAAGGCCAGCAAAAGGCCAGGAACCGTAAAAAGGCCGCGTTGC
TGGCGTTTTTCCATAGGCTCCGCCCCCCTGACGAGCATCACAAAAATCGACGCTCAAGTCAGAGGTGGCG
AAACCCGACAGGACTATAAAGATACCAGGCGTTTCCCCCTGGAAGCTCCCTCGTGCGCTCTCCTGTTCCG
ACCCTGCCGCTTACCGGATACCTGTCCGCCTTTCTCCCTTCGGGAAGCGTGGCGCTTTCTCATAGCTCAC
GCTGTAGGTATCTCAGTTCGGTGTAGGTCGTTCGCTCCAAGCTGGGCTGTGTGCACGAACCCCCCGTTCA
GCCCGACCGCTGCGCCTTATCCGGTAACTATCGTCTTGAGTCCAACCCGGTAAGACACGACTTATCGCCA
CTGGCAGCAGCCACTGGTAACAGGATTAGCAGAGCGAGGTATGTAGGCGGTGCTACAGAGTTCTTGAAGT
GGTGGCCTAACTACGGCTACACTAGAAGAACAGTATTTGGTATCTGCGCTCTGCTGAAGCCAGTTACCTT
CGGAAAAAGAGTTGGTAGCTCTTGATCCGGCAAACAAACCACCGCTGGTAGCGGTGGTTTTTTTGTTTGC
AAGCAGCAGATTACGCGCAGAAAAAAAGGATCTCAAGAAGATCCTTTGATCTTTTCTACGGGGTCTGACG
CTCAGTGGAACGAAAACTCACGTTAAGGGATTTTGGTCATGAGATTATCAAAAAGGATCTTCACCTAGAT
CCTTTTAAATTAAAAATGAAGTTTTAAATCAATCTAAAGTATATATGAGTAAACTTGGTCTGACAGTTAC
CAATGCTTAATCAGTGAGGCACCTATCTCAGCGATCTGTCTATTTCGTTCATCCATAGTTGCCTGACTCC
CCGTCGTGTAGATAACTACGATACGGGAGGGCTTACCATCTGGCCCCAGTGCTGCAATGATACCGCGAGA
CCCACGCTCACCGGCTCCAGATTTATCAGCAATAAACCAGCCAGCCGGAAGGGCCGAGCGCAGAAGTGGT
CCTGCAACTTTATCCGCCTCCATCCAGTCTATTAATTGTTGCCGGGAAGCTAGAGTAAGTAGTTCGCCAG
TTAATAGTTTGCGCAACGTTGTTGCCATTGCTACAGGCATCGTGGTGTCACGCTCGTCGTTTGGTATGGC
TTCATTCAGCTCCGGTTCCCAACGATCAAGGCGAGTTACATGATCCCCCATGTTGTGCAAAAAAGCGGTT
AGCTCCTTCGGTCCTCCGATCGTTGTCAGAAGTAAGTTGGCCGCAGTGTTATCACTCATGGTTATGGCAG
CACTGCATAATTCTCTTACTGTCATGCCATCCGTAAGATGCTTTTCTGTGACTGGTGAGTACTCAACCAA
GTCATTCTGAGAATAGTGTATGCGGCGACCGAGTTGCTCTTGCCCGGCGTCAATACGGGATAATACCGCG
CCACATAGCAGAACTTTAAAAGTGCTCATCATTGGAAAACGTTCTTCGGGGCGAAAACTCTCAAGGATCT
TACCGCTGTTGAGATCCAGTTCGATGTAACCCACTCGTGCACCCAACTGATCTTCAGCATCTTTTACTTT
CACCAGCGTTTCTGGGTGAGCAAAAACAGGAAGGCAAAATGCCGCAAAAAAGGGAATAAGGGCGACACGG
AAATGTTGAATACTCATACTCTTCCTTTTTCAATATTATTGAAGCATTTATCAGGGTTATTGTCTCATGA
GCGGATACATATTTGAATGTATTTAGAAAAATAAACAAATAGGGGTTCCGCGCACATTTCCCCGAAAAGT
GCCACCTGACGTCCCAATGATTGCACCATATGCGGTGTGAAATACCGCACAGATGCGTAAGGAGAAAATA
CCGCATCAGATTGGCTATTGGCCATTGCATACGTTGTATCCATATCATAATATGTACATTTATATTGGCT
CATGTCCAACATTACCGCCATGTTGACATTGATTATTGACTAGTTATTAATAGTAATCAATTACGGGGTC
ATTAGTTCATAGCCCATATATGGAGTTCCGCGTTACATAACTTACGGTAAATGGCCCGCCTGGCTGACCG
CCCAACGACCCCCGCCCATTGACGTCAATAATGACGTATGTTCCCATAGTAACGCCAATAGGGACTTTCC
ATTGACGTCAATGGGTGGAGTATTTACGGTAAACTGCCCACTTGGCAGTACATCAAGTGTATCATATGCC
AAGTACGCCCCCTATTGACGTCAATGACGGTAAATGGCCCGCCTGGCATTATGCCCAGTACATGACCTTA
TGGGACTTTCCTACTTGGCAGTACATCTACGTATTAGTCATCGCTATTACCATGGTGATGCGGTTTTGGC
AGTACATCAATGGGCGTGGATAGCGGTTTGACTCACGGGGATTTCCAAGTCTCCACCCCATTGACGTCAA
TGGGAGTTTGTTTTGGCACCAAAATCAACGGGACTTTCCAAAATGTCGTAACAACTCCGCCCCATTGACG
CAAATGGGCGGTAGGCGTGTACGGTGGGAGGTCTATATAAGCAGAGCTCGTTTAGTGAACCGTCAGATCG
CCTGGAGACGCCATCCACGCTGTTTTGACCTCCATAGAAGACACCGGGACCGATCCAGCCTCCATCGGCT
CGCATCTCTCCTTCACGCGCCCGCCGCCCTACCTGAGGCCGCCATCCACGCCGGTTGAGTCGCGTTCTGC
CGCCTCCCGCCTGTGGTGCCTCCTGAACTGCGTCCGCCGTCTAGGTAAGTTTAAAGCTCAGGTCGAGACC
GGGCCTTTGTCCGGCGCTCCCTTGGAGCCTACCTAGACTCAGCCGGCTCTCCACGCTTTGCCTGACCCTG
CTTGCTCAACTCTAGTTAACGGTGGAGGGCAGTGTAGTCTGAGCAGTACTCGTTGCTGCCGCGCGCGCCA
CCAGACATAATAGCTGACAGACTAACAGACTGTTCCTTTCCATGGGTCTTTTCTGCAGTCACCGTCGTCG
ACACGTGTGATCAGATATCGCGGCCGCTCTAGA
